>Addgene plasmid #215881 | psiCHECK-1-miR-455-WT | addgene full sequence | sequence record 443584 | Addgene NGS Result
AGATCTGCGCAGCACCATGGCCTGAAATAACCTCTGAAAGAGGAACTTGGTTAGGTACCTTCTGAGGCGG
AAAGAACCAGCTGTGGAATGTGTGTCAGTTAGGGTGTGGAAAGTCCCCAGGCTCCCCAGCAGGCAGAAGT
ATGCAAAGCATGCATCTCAATTAGTCAGCAACCAGGTGTGGAAAGTCCCCAGGCTCCCCAGCAGGCAGAA
GTATGCAAAGCATGCATCTCAATTAGTCAGCAACCATAGTCCCGCCCCTAACTCCGCCCATCCCGCCCCT
AACTCCGCCCAGTTCCGCCCATTCTCCGCCCCATGGCTGACTAATTTTTTTTATTTATGCAGAGGCCGAG
GCCGCCTCGGCCTCTGAGCTATTCCAGAAGTAGTGAGGAGGCTTTTTTGGAGGCCTAGGCTTTTGCAAAA
AGCTTGATTCTTCTGACACAACAGTCTCGAACTTAAGCTGCAGAAGTTGGTCGTGAGGCACTGGGCAGGT
AAGTATCAAGGTTACAAGACAGGTTTAAGGAGACCAATAGAAACTGGGCTTGTCGAGACAGAGAAGACTC
TTGCGTTTCTGATAGGCACCTATTGGTCTTACTGACATCCACTTTGCCTTTCTCTCCACAGGTGTCCACT
CCCAGTTCAATTACAGCTCTTAAGGCTAGAGTACTTAATACGACTCACTATAGGCTAGCCACCATGGCTT
CCAAGGTGTACGACCCCGAGCAACGCAAACGCATGATCACTGGGCCTCAGTGGTGGGCTCGCTGCAAGCA
AATGAACGTGCTGGACTCCTTCATCAACTACTATGATTCCGAGAAGCACGCCGAGAACGCCGTGATTTTT
CTGCATGGTAACGCTGCCTCCAGCTACCTGTGGAGGCACGTCGTGCCTCACATCGAGCCCGTGGCTAGAT
GCATCATCCCTGATCTGATCGGAATGGGTAAGTCCGGCAAGAGCGGGAATGGCTCATATCGCCTCCTGGA
TCACTACAAGTACCTCACCGCTTGGTTCGAGCTGCTGAACCTTCCAAAGAAAATCATCTTTGTGGGCCAC
GACTGGGGGGCTTGTCTGGCCTTTCACTACTCCTACGAGCACCAAGACAAGATCAAGGCCATCGTCCATG
CTGAGAGTGTCGTGGACGTGATCGAGTCCTGGGACGAGTGGCCTGACATCGAGGAGGATATCGCCCTGAT
CAAGAGCGAAGAGGGCGAGAAAATGGTGCTTGAGAATAACTTCTTCGTCGAGACCATGCTCCCAAGCAAG
ATCATGCGGAAACTGGAGCCTGAGGAGTTCGCTGCCTACCTGGAGCCATTCAAGGAGAAGGGCGAGGTTA
GACGGCCTACCCTCTCCTGGCCTCGCGAGATCCCTCTCGTTAAGGGAGGCAAGCCCGACGTCGTCCAGAT
TGTCCGCAACTACAACGCCTACCTTCGGGCCAGCGACGATCTGCCTAAGATGTTCATCGAGTCCGACCCT
GGGTTCTTTTCCAACGCTATTGTCGAGGGAGCTAAGAAGTTCCCTAACACCGAGTTCGTGAAGGTGAAGG
GCCTCCACTTCAGCCAGGAGGACGCTCCAGATGAAATGGGTAAGTACATCAAGAGCTTCGTGGAGCGCGT
GCTGAAGAACGAGCAGTAATTCTAGGCGATCGCTCGAGTATGCTCGATTAGGGCACATACCTATGCTCGA
TTAGGGCACATACCTATGCTCGATTAGGGCACATACCGAATTCGTTTAAACCTAGAGCGGCCGCTGGCCG
CAATAAAATATCTTTATTTTCATTACATCTGTGTGTTGGTTTTTTGTGTGAGGATCCAGGTGGCACTTTT
CGGGGAAATGTGCGCGGAACCCCTATTTGTTTATTTTTCTAAATACATTCAAATATGTATCCGCTCATGA
GACAATAACCCTGATAAATGCTTCAATAATATTGAAAAAGGAAGAGTATGAGTATTCAACATTTCCGTGT
CGCCCTTATTCCCTTTTTTGCGGCATTTTGCCTTCCTGTTTTTGCTCACCCAGAAACGCTGGTGAAAGTA
AAAGATGCTGAAGATCAGTTGGGTGCACGAGTGGGTTACATCGAACTGGATCTCAACAGCGGTAAGATCC
TTGAGAGTTTTCGCCCCGAAGAACGTTTTCCAATGATGAGCACTTTTAAAGTTCTGCTATGTGGCGCGGT
ATTATCCCGTATTGACGCCGGGCAAGAGCAACTCGGTCGCCGCATACACTATTCTCAGAATGACTTGGTT
GAGTACTCACCAGTCACAGAAAAGCATCTTACGGATGGCATGACAGTAAGAGAATTATGCAGTGCTGCCA
TAACCATGAGTGATAACACTGCGGCCAACTTACTTCTGACAACGATCGGAGGACCGAAGGAGCTAACCGC
TTTTTTGCACAACATGGGGGATCATGTAACTCGCCTTGATCGTTGGGAACCGGAGCTGAATGAAGCCATA
CCAAACGACGAGCGTGACACCACGATGCCTGTAGCAATGGCAACAACGTTGCGCAAACTATTAACTGGCG
AACTACTTACTCTAGCTTCCCGGCAACAATTAATAGACTGGATGGAGGCGGATAAAGTTGCAGGACCACT
TCTGCGCTCGGCCCTTCCGGCTGGCTGGTTTATTGCTGATAAATCTGGAGCCGGTGAGCGTGGGTCTCGC
GGTATCATTGCAGCACTGGGGCCAGATGGTAAGCCCTCCCGTATCGTAGTTATCTACACGACGGGGAGTC
AGGCAACTATGGATGAACGAAATAGACAGATCGCTGAGATAGGTGCCTCACTGATTAAGCATTGGTAACT
GTCAGACCAAGTTTACTCATATATACTTTAGATTGATTTAAAACTTCATTTTTAATTTAAAAGGATCTAG
GTGAAGATCCTTTTTGATAATCTCATGACCAAAATCCCTTAACGTGAGTTTTCGTTCCACTGAGCGTCAG
ACCCCGTAGAAAAGATCAAAGGATCTTCTTGAGATCCTTTTTTTCTGCGCGTAATCTGCTGCTTGCAAAC
AAAAAAACCACCGCTACCAGCGGTGGTTTGTTTGCCGGATCAAGAGCTACCAACTCTTTTTCCGAAGGTA
ACTGGCTTCAGCAGAGCGCAGATACCAAATACTGTTCTTCTAGTGTAGCCGTAGTTAGGCCACCACTTCA
AGAACTCTGTAGCACCGCCTACATACCTCGCTCTGCTAATCCTGTTACCAGTGGCTGCTGCCAGTGGCGA
TAAGTCGTGTCTTACCGGGTTGGACTCAAGACGATAGTTACCGGATAAGGCGCAGCGGTCGGGCTGAACG
GGGGGTTCGTGCACACAGCCCAGCTTGGAGCGAACGACCTACACCGAACTGAGATACCTACAGCGTGAGC
TATGAGAAAGCGCCACGCTTCCCGAAGGGAGAAAGGCGGACAGGTATCCGGTAAGCGGCAGGGTCGGAAC
AGGAGAGCGCACGAGGGAGCTTCCAGGGGGAAACGCCTGGTATCTTTATAGTCCTGTCGGGTTTCGCCAC
CTCTGACTTGAGCGTCGATTTTTGTGATGCTCGTCAGGGGGGCGGAGCCTATGGAAAAACGCCAGCAACG
CGGCCTTTTTACGGTTCCTGGCCTTTTGCTGGCCTTTTGCTCACATGGCTCGAC
Features (pLannotate 1.2.2; 8 found; start..end, strand, type, name):
     62..419     +  promoter       SV40 promoter: SV40 enhancer and early promoter
    489..621     +  intron         chimeric intron: chimera between introns from human β-globin and immunoglobulin heavy chain genes
    666..684     +  promoter       T7 promoter: promoter for bacteriophage T7 RNA polymerase
    694..1629    +  CDS            hRluc: Renilla luciferase human codon-optimized
   1752..1800    +  polyA_signal   poly(A) signal: synthetic polyadenylation signal
   1833..1937    +  promoter       AmpR promoter: bla
   1938..2798    +  CDS            AmpR: β-lactamase; bla; confers resistance to ampicillin, carbenicillin, and related antibiotics
   2969..3557    +  rep_origin     ori: high-copy-number ColE1/pMB1/pBR322/pUC origin of replication
