[The description below was written by a language model from this plasmid's Addgene catalogue record and pLannotate feature annotations shown in this document.]
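Description:
psiCHECK-1-miR-455-WT is a small (about 3.6 kb) mammalian expression reporter plasmid built on the psiCHECK-1 backbone and designed to measure microRNA-mediated silencing. It is propagated in E. coli through a high-copy ColE1/pUC-type origin and selected with ampicillin via the β-lactamase gene and its native promoter. The feature table shows no mammalian selection marker, which is consistent with use by transient transfection.

The reporter unit is driven by the SV40 enhancer and early promoter, followed by a chimeric β-globin/immunoglobulin heavy chain intron that promotes efficient processing and expression of the transcript. A T7 promoter sits just upstream of the coding region and would allow in vitro transcription. The coding sequence is human codon-optimized Renilla luciferase (hRluc), and the transcript is terminated by a synthetic polyadenylation signal. According to the catalogue entry, the insert consists of three tandem repeats of a seed-matched target sequence for wild-type human miR-455, placed in the luciferase 3'UTR. These repeats are not annotated in the feature table, but the unannotated stretch between the end of hRluc and the poly(A) signal is where such an insert would lie. The exact cloning sites are not recorded.

When miR-455 is present in the transfected cells, it binds the seed-matched sites and represses the Renilla luciferase transcript, so reduced luminescence reports silencing activity. The "WT" designation and the associated study indicate that the construct serves to quantify the silencing efficacy of the unedited miRNA for comparison with A-to-I edited versions. This backbone carries only the Renilla reporter, so any normalization control would have to come from a separate plasmid.
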