Addgene plasmid #215881: psiCHECK-1-miR-455-WT
Purpose: This plasmid encodes luciferase which has microRNA binding sites in 3'UTR for detecting the microRNA silencing activity.
Depositing lab: Kumiko Ui-Tei. Depositing organization: The University of Tokyo. Publication: A robust model for quantitative prediction of the silencing efficacy of wild-type and A-to-I edited miRNAs. Tian S, Terai G, Kobayashi Y, Kimura Y, Abe H, Asai K, Ui-Tei K. RNA Biol. 2020 Feb;17(2):264-280. doi: 10.1080/15476286.2019.1678364. Epub 2019 Nov 1. PubMed 31601146.
Backbone
  Vector backbone: psiCHECK-1
  Vector type: Mammalian Expression
Growth in bacteria
  Bacterial resistance: Ampicillin, 100 μg/mL
  Growth temperature: 37°C
  Growth strain: DH5alpha
  Copy number: High Copy
Gene/Insert
  Gene/Insert name: three tandem repeats of seed-matched (SM) sequence of miR-455-WT
  Species: H. sapiens (human)
  Entrez Gene: MIR455 (a.k.a. MIRN455, hsa-mir-455, mir-455)
  Cloning method: Restriction Enzyme; 5′ cloning site Unknown (unknown if destroyed)
Terms and licenses: Academic/Nonprofit Terms; Industry Terms: Not Available to Industry
How to cite: psiCHECK-1-miR-455-WT was a gift from Kumiko Ui-Tei (Addgene plasmid # 215881 ; http://n2t.net/addgene:215881 ; RRID:Addgene_215881)
